Addgene plasmid #162876: pmEos2-N1 GBP (GBP-mEos2)
Purpose: Expression in mammalian cells of GFP binding protein (GBP) tagged with photoconvertable protein mEos2 to track GFP proteins of interest to perform Fluorescent intrabody Localization Microscopy
Depositing lab: Frederic Meunier. Publication: Modular transient nanoclustering of activated beta2-adrenergic receptors revealed by single-molecule tracking of conformation-specific nanobodies. Gormal RS, Padmanabhan P, Kasula R, Bademosi AT, Coakley S, Giacomotto J, Blum A, Joensuu M, Wallis TP, Lo HP, Budnar S, Rae J, Ferguson C, Bastiani M, Thomas WG, Pardon E, Steyaert J, Yap AS, Goodhill GJ, Hilliard MA, Parton RG, Meunier FA. Proc Natl Acad Sci U S A. 2020 Nov 19. pii: 2007443117. doi: 10.1073/pnas.2007443117. PubMed 33214152.
Backbone
  Vector backbone: pmEos2-N1
  Backbone manufacturer: EGFP replaced with mEos2 in pEGFP-N1 backbone (Clontec)
  Backbone size w/o insert (bp): 3973
  Total vector size (bp): 5021
  Vector type: Mammalian Expression
  Selectable markers: Neomycin (select with G418)
Growth in bacteria
  Bacterial resistance: Kanamycin, 50 μg/mL
  Growth temperature: 37°C
  Growth strain: DH5alpha
  Copy number: High Copy
Gene/Insert
  Gene/Insert name: GFP Binding Protein tagged with mEos2 (alt name: GBP, GFP Nanobody, abGFP4)
  Insert size (bp): 1048
  Tag / fusion protein: mEos2 (C terminal on insert)
  Cloning method: Restriction Enzyme; 5′ cloning site XhoI (not destroyed); 3′ cloning site AgeI (not destroyed)
  Sequencing primers: 5′ CGCAAATGGGCGGTAGGCGTG (CMV F); 3′ TGTACCATCTCCGTCGATCA (mEos2 R)
Resource information
  A portion of this plasmid was derived from a plasmid made by: GBP insert was derived from pOPINE GFP nanobody (Plasmid #49172)
Terms and licenses: Academic/Nonprofit Terms; Industry Terms: Not Available to Industry
How to cite: pmEos2-N1 GBP (GBP-mEos2) was a gift from Frederic Meunier (Addgene plasmid # 162876 ; http://n2t.net/addgene:162876 ; RRID:Addgene_162876)
