[The description below was written by a language model from this plasmid's Addgene catalogue record and pLannotate feature annotations shown in this document.]
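Description:
pmEos2-N1 GBP (GBP-mEos2) is a 5,021 bp mammalian expression plasmid built on pmEos2-N1, a derivative of the pEGFP-N1 backbone in which EGFP has been replaced by the photoconvertible fluorescent protein mEos2. It is maintained in E. coli at high copy through a ColE1/pUC-type origin and also carries an f1 phage origin. A single NeoR/KanR (Tn5 aminoglycoside phosphotransferase) gene serves both hosts. The bacterial bla-type promoter drives it for kanamycin selection, while the adjacent SV40 enhancer/early promoter, together with the HSV TK polyadenylation signal, drives it for G418 selection of transfected mammalian cells. The short large T antigen, ble and bGH poly(A) fragments in the annotation appear to be partial matches within backbone sequence rather than functional elements.

The payload is a GFP-binding protein (GBP, also called GFP nanobody or abGFP4), the GFP-recognising fragment of a single-chain camelid antibody. It was cloned between the XhoI and AgeI sites of the multiple cloning site so that it lies directly upstream of mEos2, which the record describes as a C-terminal tag on the insert. The nanobody sequence was derived from an earlier GFP nanobody plasmid. Expression is controlled by the human CMV immediate early enhancer and promoter, which span the numbering origin of the circular map, and is terminated by the SV40 poly(A) signal.

When expressed in cells, the intrabody binds GFP-tagged proteins of interest and labels them with mEos2, a monomeric green-to-red photoswitchable protein. This allows GFP fusions to be followed by single-molecule tracking, an approach the depositors call Fluorescent intrabody Localization Microscopy.
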