Features (pLannotate 1.2.2; 15 found; start..end, strand, type, name):
      1..204     +  promoter       CMV promoter: human cytomegalovirus (CMV) immediate early promoter
    227..258     +  misc_feature   MCS (fragment): multiple cloning site
    264..605     +  CDS            GFP nanobody: GFP-binding fragment of a single-chain camelid antibody (Rothbauer et al., 2008)
    627..1307    +  CDS            mEos2: monomeric variant of green-to-red photoswitchable fluorescent protein EosFP (McKinney et al., 2009)
   1339..1422    +  CDS            large T antigen (fragment): large T antigen from SV40 (simian virus 40)
   1445..1566    +  polyA_signal   SV40 poly(A) signal: SV40 polyadenylation signal
   1600..2028    -  rep_origin     f1 ori (sequence partly withheld): f1 bacteriophage origin of replication; arrow indicates direction of (+) strand synthesis
   2055..2159    +  promoter       AmpR promoter: bla
   2161..2518    +  promoter       SV40 promoter: SV40 enhancer and early promoter
   2553..3347    +  CDS            NeoR/KanR: aminoglycoside phosphotransferase from Tn5; aph(3')-II (or nptII); confers resistance to neomycin, kanamycin, and G418 (Geneticin®)
   3368..3520    +  CDS            ble (fragment): BLE_KLEPN - Experimental evidence at protein level: Swiss-Prot protein existence level 1. Binding protein with a strong affinity to the bleomycin family of antibiotics. Binds to CL990; an antimitotic-antibiotic compound. From Klebsiella pneumoniae.
   3579..3626    +  polyA_signal   HSV TK poly(A) signal: herpes simplex virus thymidine kinase polyadenylation signal (Cole and Stacy, 1985)
   3717..3733    -  polyA_signal   bGH poly(A) signal (fragment): bovine growth hormone polyadenylation signal
   3955..4543    +  rep_origin     ori: high-copy-number ColE1/pMB1/pBR322/pUC origin of replication
   4718..5021    +  enhancer       CMV enhancer: human cytomegalovirus immediate early enhancer
>Addgene plasmid #162876 | pmEos2-N1 GBP (GBP-mEos2) | addgene full sequence | sequence record 321989 | Addgene NGS Result
GTGATGCGGTTTTGGCAGTACATCAATGGGCGTGGATAGCGGTTTGACTCACGGGGATTTCCAAGTCTCC
ACCCCATTGACGTCAATGGGAGTTTGTTTTGGCACCAAAATCAACGGGACTTTCCAAAATGTCGTAACAA
CTCCGCCCCATTGACGCAAATGGGCGGTAGGCGTGTACGGTGGGAGGTCTATATAAGCAGAGCTGGTTTA
GTGAACCGTCAGATCCGCTAGCGCTACCGGACTCAGATCTCGAGCTCATGCAGGTTCAACTGGTGGAAAG
CGGCGGTGCTCTGGTACAACCGGGCGGTAGTCTGCGCCTGAGCTGTGCCGCAAGCGGTTTCCCAGTCAAC
CGCTACTCTATGCGTTGGTATCGCCAGGCGCCTGGTAAAGAACGTGAATGGGTTGCCGGCATGAGCAGTG
CGGGCGATCGTTCTAGTTACGAGGACTCTGTTAAAGGTCGTTTTACAATTAGCCGTGATGATGCGCGCAA
TACCGTGTATCTGCAAATGAACAGTCTGAAGCCGGAGGACACCGCAGTATATTATTGCAATGTCAACGTG
GGGTTTGAATATTGGGGCCAGGGGACTCAGGTGACGGTGAGCTCTAAAGATCCACCGGTCGCCACCATGA
GTGCGATTAAGCCAGACATGAAGATCAAACTCCGTATGGAAGGCAACGTAAACGGGCACCACTTTGTGAT
CGACGGAGATGGTACAGGCAAGCCTTTTGAGGGAAAACAGAGTATGGATCTTGAAGTCAAAGAGGGCGGA
CCTCTGCCTTTTGCCTTTGATATCCTGACCACTGCATTCCATTACGGCAACAGGGTATTCGCCAAATATC
CAGACAACATACAAGACTATTTTAAGCAGTCGTTTCCTAAGGGGTATTCGTGGGAACGAAGCTTGACTTT
CGAAGACGGGGGCATTTGCATTGCCAGAAACGACATAACAATGGAAGGGGACACTTTCTATAATAAAGTT
CGATTTTATGGTACCAACTTTCCCGCCAATGGTCCAGTTATGCAGAAGAAGACGCTGAAATGGGAGCCCT
CCACTGAGAAAATGTATGTGCGTGATGGAGTGCTGACGGGTGATATTCATATGGCTTTGTTGCTTGAAGG
AAATGCCCATTACCGATGTGACTTCAGAACTACTTACAAAGCTAAGGAGAAGGGTGTCAAGTTACCAGGC
TACCACTTTGTGGACCACTGCATTGAGATTTTAAGCCATGACAAAGATTACAACAAGGTTAAGCTGTATG
AGCATGCTGTTGCTCATTCTGGATTGCCTGACAATGCCAGACGATAAGAGCTGTACAAGTAAAGCGGCCG
CGACTCTAGATCATAATCAGCCATACCACATTTGTAGAGGTTTTACTTGCTTTAAAAAACCTCCCACACC
TCCCCCTGAACCTGAAACATAAAATGAATGCAATTGTTGTTGTTAACTTGTTTATTGCAGCTTATAATGG
TTACAAATAAAGCAATAGCATCACAAATTTCACAAATAAAGCATTTTTTTCACTGCATTCTAGTTGTGGT
TTGTCCAAACTCATCAATGTATCTTAAGGCGTAAATTGTAAGCGTTAATATTTTGTTAAAATTCGCGTTA
AATTTTTGTTAAATCAGCTCATTTTTTAACCAATAGGCCGAAATCGGCAAAATCCCTTATAAATCAAAAG
AATAGACCGAGATAGGGT
[37 nt withheld, positions 1699-1735]
AAAGAACGTGGACTCCAACGTCAAAGG
[49 nt withheld, positions 1763-1811]
T
[91 nt withheld, positions 1813-1903]
G
[124 nt withheld, positions 1905-2028]
CAGGTGGCACTTTTCGGGGAAATGTGCGCGGAACCCCTATTTGTTTATTTTTCTAAATACATTCAAATAT
GTATCCGCTCATGAGACAATAACCCTGATAAATGCTTCAATAATATTGAAAAAGGAAGAGTCCTGAGGCG
GAAAGAACCAGCTGTGGAATGTGTGTCAGTTAGGGTGTGGAAAGTCCCCAGGCTCCCCAGCAGGCAGAAG
TATGCAAAGCATGCATCTCAATTAGTCAGCAACCAGGTGTGGAAAGTCCCCAGGCTCCCCAGCAGGCAGA
AGTATGCAAAGCATGCATCTCAATTAGTCAGCAACCATAGTCCCGCCCCTAACTCCGCCCATCCCGCCCC
TAACTCCGCCCAGTTCCGCCCATTCTCCGCCCCATGGCTGACTAATTTTTTTTATTTATGCAGAGGCCGA
GGCCGCCTCGGCCTCTGAGCTATTCCAGAAGTAGTGAGGAGGCTTTTTTGGAGGCCTAGGCTTTTGCAAA
GATCGATCAAGAGACAGGATGAGGATCGTTTCGCATGATTGAACAAGATGGATTGCACGCAGGTTCTCCG
GCCGCTTGGGTGGAGAGGCTATTCGGCTATGACTGGGCACAACAGACAATCGGCTGCTCTGATGCCGCCG
TGTTCCGGCTGTCAGCGCAGGGGCGCCCGGTTCTTTTTGTCAAGACCGACCTGTCCGGTGCCCTGAATGA
ACTGCAAGACGAGGCAGCGCGGCTATCGTGGCTGGCCACGACGGGCGTTCCTTGCGCAGCTGTGCTCGAC
GTTGTCACTGAAGCGGGAAGGGACTGGCTGCTATTGGGCGAAGTGCCGGGGCAGGATCTCCTGTCATCTC
ACCTTGCTCCTGCCGAGAAAGTATCCATCATGGCTGATGCAATGCGGCGGCTGCATACGCTTGATCCGGC
TACCTGCCCATTCGACCACCAAGCGAAACATCGCATCGAGCGAGCACGTACTCGGATGGAAGCCGGTCTT
GTCGATCAGGATGATCTGGACGAAGAGCATCAGGGGCTCGCGCCAGCCGAACTGTTCGCCAGGCTCAAGG
CGAGCATGCCCGACGGCGAGGATCTCGTCGTGACCCATGGCGATGCCTGCTTGCCGAATATCATGGTGGA
AAATGGCCGCTTTTCTGGATTCATCGACTGTGGCCGGCTGGGTGTGGCGGACCGCTATCAGGACATAGCG
TTGGCTACCCGTGATATTGCTGAAGAGCTTGGCGGCGAATGGGCTGACCGCTTCCTCGTGCTTTACGGTA
TCGCCGCTCCCGATTCGCAGCGCATCGCCTTCTATCGCCTTCTTGACGAGTTCTTCTGAGCGGGACTCTG
GGGTTCGAAATGACCGACCAAGCGACGCCCAACCTGCCATCACGAGATTTCGATTCCACCGCCGCCTTCT
ATGAAAGGTTGGGCTTCGGAATCGTTTTCCGGGACGCCGGCTGGATGATCCTCCAGCGCGGGGATCTCAT
GCTGGAGTTCTTCGCCCACCCTAGGGGGAGGCTAACTGAAACACGGAAGGAGACAATACCGGAAGGAACC
CGCGCTATGACGGCAATAAAAAGACAGAATAAAACGCACGGTGTTGGGTCGTTTGTTCATAAACGCGGGG
TTCGGTCCCAGGGCTGGCACTCTGTCGATACCCCACCGAGACCCCATTGGGGCCAATACGCCCGCGTTTC
TTCCTTTTCCCCACCCCACCCCCCAAGTTCGGGTGAAGGCCCAGGGCTCGCAGCCAACGTCGGGGCGGCA
GGCCCTGCCATAGCCTCAGGTTACTCATATATACTTTAGATTGATTTAAAACTTCATTTTTAATTTAAAA
GGATCTAGGTGAAGATCCTTTTTGATAATCTCATGACCAAAATCCCTTAACGTGAGTTTTCGTTCCACTG
AGCGTCAGACCCCGTAGAAAAGATCAAAGGATCTTCTTGAGATCCTTTTTTTCTGCGCGTAATCTGCTGC
TTGCAAACAAAAAAACCACCGCTACCAGCGGTGGTTTGTTTGCCGGATCAAGAGCTACCAACTCTTTTTC
CGAAGGTAACTGGCTTCAGCAGAGCGCAGATACCAAATACTGTTCTTCTAGTGTAGCCGTAGTTAGGCCA
CCACTTCAAGAACTCTGTAGCACCGCCTACATACCTCGCTCTGCTAATCCTGTTACCAGTGGCTGCTGCC
AGTGGCGATAAGTCGTGTCTTACCGGGTTGGACTCAAGACGATAGTTACCGGATAAGGCGCAGCGGTCGG
GCTGAACGGGGGGTTCGTGCACACAGCCCAGCTTGGAGCGAACGACCTACACCGAACTGAGATACCTACA
GCGTGAGCTATGAGAAAGCGCCACGCTTCCCGAAGGGAGAAAGGCGGACAGGTATCCGGTAAGCGGCAGG
GTCGGAACAGGAGAGCGCACGAGGGAGCTTCCAGGGGGAAACGCCTGGTATCTTTATAGTCCTGTCGGGT
TTCGCCACCTCTGACTTGAGCGTCGATTTTTGTGATGCTCGTCAGGGGGGCGGAGCCTATGGAAAAACGC
CAGCAACGCGGCCTTTTTACGGTTCCTGGCCTTTTGCTGGCCTTTTGCTCACATGTTCTTTCCTGCGTTA
TCCCCTGATTCTGTGGATAACCGTATTACCGCCATGCATTAGTTATTAATAGTAATCAATTACGGGGTCA
TTAGTTCATAGCCCATATATGGAGTTCCGCGTTACATAACTTACGGTAAATGGCCCGCCTGGCTGACCGC
CCAACGACCCCCGCCCATTGACGTCAATAATGACGTATGTTCCCATAGTAACGCCAATAGGGACTTTCCA
TTGACGTCAATGGGTGGAGTATTTACGGTAAACTGCCCACTTGGCAGTACATCAAGTGTATCATATGCCA
AGTACGCCCCCTATTGACGTCAATGACGGTAAATGGCCCGCCTGGCATTATGCCCAGTACATGACCTTAT
GGGACTTTCCTACTTGGCAGTACATCTACGTATTAGTCATCGCTATTACCATG
